>Addgene plasmid #51132 | pUC57-sgRNA expression vector | addgene full sequence | sequence record 253034 | Addgene NGS Result
CGGTGTGAAATACCGCACAGATGCGTAAGGAGAAAATACCGCATCAGGCGCCATTCGCCATTCAGGCTGC
GCAACTGTTGGGAAGGGCGATCGGTGCGGGCCTCTTCGCTATTACGCCAGCTGGCGAAAGGGGGATGTGC
TGCAAGGCGATTAAGTTGGGTAACGCCAGGGTTTTCCCAGTCACGACGTTGTAAAACGACGGCCAGTGAA
TTCGAGCTCGGTACCTCGCGAATGCATCTAGATATCGGATCCCTAATACGACTCACTATAGGTGAGACCG
AGAGAGGGTCTCAGTTTTAGAGCTAGAAATAGCAAGTTAAAATAAGGCTAGTCCGTTATCAACTTGAAAA
AGTGGCACCGAGTCGGTGCTTTTTTTAAAGGGCCCGTCGACTGCAGAGGCCTGCATGCAAGCTTGGCGTA
ATCATGGTCATAGCTGTTTCCTGTGTGAAATTGTTATCCGCTCACAATTCCACACAACATACGAGCCGGA
AGCATAAAGTGTAAAGCCTGGGGTGCCTAATGAGTGAGCTAACTCACATTAATTGCGTTGCGCTCACTGC
CCGCTTTCCAGTCGGGAAACCTGTCGTGCCAGCTGCATTAATGAATCGGCCAACGCGCGGGGAGAGGCGG
TTTGCGTATTGGGCGCGGCCGCCGCTTCCTCGCTCACTGACTCGCTGCGCTCGGTCGTTCGGCTGCGGCG
AGCGGTATCAGCTCACTCAAAGGCGGTAATACGGTTATCCACAGAATCAGGGGATAACGCAGGAAAGAAC
ATGTGAGCAAAAGGCCAGCAAAAGGCCAGGAACCGTAAAAAGGCCGCGTTGCTGGCGTTTTTCCATAGGC
TCCGCCCCCCTGACGAGCATCACAAAAATCGACGCTCAAGTCAGAGGTGGCGAAACCCGACAGGACTATA
AAGATACCAGGCGTTTCCCCCTGGAAGCTCCCTCGTGCGCTCTCCTGTTCCGACCCTGCCGCTTACCGGA
TACCTGTCCGCCTTTCTCCCTTCGGGAAGCGTGGCGCTTTCTCATAGCTCACGCTGTAGGTATCTCAGTT
CGGTGTAGGTCGTTCGCTCCAAGCTGGGCTGTGTGCACGAACCCCCCGTTCAGCCCGACCGCTGCGCCTT
ATCCGGTAACTATCGTCTTGAGTCCAACCCGGTAAGACACGACTTATCGCCACTGGCAGCAGCCACTGGT
AACAGGATTAGCAGAGCGAGGTATGTAGGCGGTGCTACAGAGTTCTTGAAGTGGTGGCCTAACTACGGCT
ACACTAGAAGAACAGTATTTGGTATCTGCGCTCTGCTGAAGCCAGTTACCTTCGGAAAAAGAGTTGGTAG
CTCTTGATCCGGCAAACAAACCACCGCTGGTAGCGGTGGTTTTTTTGTTTGCAAGCAGCAGATTACGCGC
AGAAAAAAAGGATCTCAAGAAGATCCTTTGATCTTTTCTACGGGGTCTGACGCTCAGTGGAACGAAAACT
CACGTTAAGGGATTTTGGTCATGAGATTATCAAAAAGGATCTTCACCTAGATCCTTTTAAATTAAAAATG
AAGTTTTAAATCAATCTAAAGTATATATGAGTAAACTTGGTCTGACAGTTAGAAAAACTCATCGAGCATC
AAATGAAACTGCAATTTATTCATATCAGGATTATCAATACCATATTTTTGAAAAAGCCGTTTCTGTAATG
AAGGAGAAAACTCACCGAGGCAGTTCCATAGGATGGCAAGATCCTGGTATCGGTCTGCGATTCCGACTCG
TCCAACATCAATACAACCTATTAATTTCCCCTCGTCAAAAATAAGGTTATCAAGTGAGAAATCACCATGA
GTGACGACTGAATCCGGTGAGAATGGCAAAAGTTTATGCATTTCTTTCCAGACTTGTTCAACAGGCCAGC
CATTACGCTCGTCATCAAAATCACTCGCATCAACCAAACCGTTATTCATTCGTGATTGCGCCTGAGCGAG
ACGAAATACGCGATCGCTGTTAAAAGGACAATTACAAACAGGAATCGAATGCAACCGGCGCAGGAACACT
GCCAGCGCATCAACAATATTTTCACCTGAATCAGGATATTCTTCTAATACCTGGAATGCTGTTTTCCCAG
GGATCGCAGTGGTGAGTAACCATGCATCATCAGGAGTACGGATAAAATGCTTGATGGTCGGAAGAGGCAT
AAATTCCGTCAGCCAGTTTAGTCTGACCATCTCATCTGTAACATCATTGGCAACGCTACCTTTGCCATGT
TTCAGAAACAACTCTGGCGCATCGGGCTTCCCATACAATCGATAGATTGTCGCACCTGATTGCCCGACAT
TATCGCGAGCCCATTTATACCCATATAAATCAGCATCCATGTTGGAATTTAATCGCGGCCTAGAGCAAGA
CGTTTCCCGTTGAATATGGCTCATACTCTTCCTTTTTCAATATTATTGAAGCATTTATCAGGGTTATTGT
CTCATGAGCGGATACATATTTGAATGTATTTAGAAAAATAAACAAATAGGGGTTCCGCGCACATTTCCCC
GAAAAGTGCCACCTGACGTCTAAGAAACCATTATTATCATGACATTAACCTATAAAAATAGGCGTATCAC
GAGGCCCTTTCGTCTCGCGCGTTTCGGTGATGACGGTGAAAACCTCTGACACATGCAGCTCCCGGAGACG
GTCACAGCTTGTCTGTAAGCGGATGCCGGGAGCAGACAAGCCCGTCAGGGCGCGTCAGCGGGTGTTGGCG
GGTGTCGGGGCTGGCTTAACTATGCGGCATCAGAGCAGATTGTACTGAGAGTGCACCATATG
Features (pLannotate 1.2.2; 12 found; start..end, strand, type, name):
     54..211     -  CDS            lacZα (fragment): LacZα fragment of β-galactosidase; lacZ fragment
    254..272     +  promoter       T7 promoter: promoter for bacteriophage T7 RNA polymerase
    294..369     +  misc_RNA       gRNA scaffold: guide RNA scaffold for the Streptococcus pyogenes CRISPR/Cas9 system
    451..467     -  protein_bind   lac operator: The lac repressor binds to the lac operator to inhibit transcription in E. coli. This inhibition can be relieved by adding lactose or isopropyl-β-D-thiogalactopyranoside (IPTG). lac repressor encoded by lacI
    475..505     -  promoter       lac promoter: promoter for the E. coli lac operon
    520..541     -  protein_bind   CAP binding site: CAP binding activates transcription in the presence of cAMP. E. coli catabolite activator protein
    554..646     -  CDS            lacI (fragment): lac repressor; lacI; The lac repressor binds to the lac operator to inhibit transcription in E. coli. This inhibition can be relieved by adding lactose or isopropyl-β-D-thiogalactopyranoside (IPTG).
    830..1418    -  rep_origin     ori: high-copy-number ColE1/pMB1/pBR322/pUC origin of replication
   1589..2404    -  CDS            KanR: aminoglycoside phosphotransferase; aph(3')-Ia; confers resistance to kanamycin in bacteria or G418 (Geneticin®) in eukaryotes
   2405..2509    -  promoter       AmpR promoter: bla
   2604..2639    +  CDS            rop (fragment): Rop protein, which maintains plasmids at low copy number; rop
   2741..48      +  misc_feature   bom (fragment) (across the origin): basis of mobility region from pBR322
