[The description below was written by a language model from this plasmid's Addgene catalogue record and pLannotate feature annotations shown in this document.]
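Description:
pUC57-sgRNA expression vector is a small (about 2.8 kb) empty-backbone cloning plasmid built on pUC57 and designed as a template source for in vitro transcription of CRISPR single guide RNAs. It is propagated in E. coli from a high-copy ColE1/pUC-type origin and selected with kanamycin through an aminoglycoside phosphotransferase gene (KanR) that the annotation places directly downstream of an AmpR (bla) promoter. The rest of the backbone consists of typical pUC remnants: a lacZα fragment, the lac promoter with its operator and CAP binding site, and short fragments of lacI, rop and the pBR322 bom region. None of these plays a role in the guide RNA cassette.

The functional payload sits within the former lacZα cloning region. A bacteriophage T7 promoter is followed, after a short gap, by the Streptococcus pyogenes Cas9 guide RNA scaffold. The record lists BsaI as both the 5′ and 3′ cloning site, so a target-specific spacer can be inserted between the promoter and the scaffold to create a complete sgRNA transcription unit. The feature table does not annotate the BsaI sites themselves. T7 RNA polymerase can then be used to synthesise the sgRNA in vitro for use alongside Cas9.

Although the catalogue classifies the vector type as mammalian expression and CRISPR, the feature table shows no mammalian promoter such as U6, which is consistent with the stated purpose of in vitro rather than in-cell transcription. The associated publication concerns genome modification with Cas9 nickase and reduced off-target effects.
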