Addgene plasmid #51132: pUC57-sgRNA expression vector
Purpose: (Empty Backbone) For in vitro transcription of sgRNA from the T7 promoter.
Depositing lab: Xingxu Huang. Depositing organization: Nanjing University. Publication: Efficient genome modification by CRISPR-Cas9 nickase with minimal off-target effects. Shen B, Zhang W, Zhang J, Zhou J, Wang J, Chen L, Wang L, Hodgkins A, Iyer V, Huang X, Skarnes WC. Nat Methods. 2014 Mar 2. doi: 10.1038/nmeth.2857. PubMed 24584192.
Backbone
  Vector backbone: pUC57
  Vector type: Mammalian Expression, CRISPR
Growth in bacteria
  Bacterial resistance: Kanamycin, 50 μg/mL
  Growth temperature: 37°C
  Growth strain: DH5alpha
  Copy number: High Copy
Gene/Insert
  Gene/Insert name: sgRNA scaffold
  Promoter: T7
  Cloning method: Restriction Enzyme; 5′ cloning site BsaI (not destroyed); 3′ cloning site BsaI (not destroyed)
  Sequencing primers: 5′ pBAC; 3′ Lac-promoter
Terms and licenses: Academic/Nonprofit Terms; Industry Terms: Not Available to Industry
How to cite: pUC57-sgRNA expression vector was a gift from Xingxu Huang (Addgene plasmid # 51132 ; http://n2t.net/addgene:51132 ; RRID:Addgene_51132)
